>Addgene plasmid #58835 | pRS416-PHO5-GFP-Osh1 | addgene partial sequence | sequence record 94260 | GFP-F 5'-GGTCCTTCTTGAGTTTGTAAC-3'
GAAACTTCTCGACGCCCTTCGCCAGGGAAGTTTCCCCAACCTACAAGATCTCCTAAAGAAACAATTCCAG
CCGCTAGACGACCCAAACGTCCAACAAGTGCTCCATCTCATGCTCCACTATGCCGTGCAAGTCGCCCCCA
TGGCTGTCATAAAGGAAATCGTCCATCATTGGGTCTCAACTACAAACACCACTTTTCTAAACATCCATCT
TGATCTAAACGAACGGGACTCCAACGGCAACACCCCATTGCACATCGCCGCCTACCAGTCCCGCGGTGAT
ATCGTAGCCTTCCTCCTGGACCAACCAACCATCAACGACTGCGTGCTCAACAACTCCCACTTGCAGGCCA
TCGAAATGTGCAAGAACCTAAACATCGCGCAGATGATGCAGGTGAAACGCTCCACATACGTTGCAGAGAC
CGCCCAGGAATTCAGAACAGCTTTTAACAACAGGGACTTCGGCCACCTAGAATCTATCCTCTCCAGCCCT
CGAAACGCAGAACTGCTCGACATCAA
