>Addgene plasmid #58835 | pRS416-PHO5-GFP-Osh1 | addgene partial sequence | sequence record 94311 | pGEX3 5'-CCGGGAGCTGCATGTGTCAGAGG-3'
GATACGCCTATTTTTATAGGTTAATGTCATGATAATATGGGTTTCTTAGACGGATCGCTTGCCTGTAACT
TACACGCGCCTCGTATCTTTTAATGATGGAATAATTTGGGAATTTACTCTGTGTTTATTTATTTTTATGT
TTTGTATTTGGATTTTAGAAAGTAAATAAAGAAGGTAGAAGAGTTACGGAATGAAGAAAAAAAAATAAAC
AAAGGTTTAAAAAATTTCAACAAAAAGCGTACTTTACATATATATTTATTAGACAAGAAAAGCAGATTAA
ATAGATATACATTCGATTAACGATAAGTAAAATGTAAAATCACAGGATTTTCGTGTGTGGTCTTCTACAC
AGACAAGATGAAACAATTCGGCATTAATACCTGAGAGCAGGAAGAGCAAGATAAAAGGTAGTATTTGTTG
GCGATCCCCCTAGAGTCTTTTACATCTTCGGAAAACAAAAACTATTTTTTCTTTAATTTCTTTTTTTACT
TTCTATTTTTAATTTATATATTTATATTAAAAAATTTAAATTATAATTATTTTTATAGCACGTGATGAAA
AGGACCCAGGTGGCACTTTTCGGGGAAATGTGCGCGGAACCCCTATTTGTTTATTTTTCTAAATACATTC
AAATATGTATCCGCTCATGAGACAATAACCCTGATAAATGCTTCAATAATATTGAAAAAGGAAGAGTATG
AGTATTCAACATTTCCGTGTCGCCCTTATTCCCTTTTTTGCGGCATTTTGCCTTCCTGTTTTTGCTCACC
CAGAAACGCTGGTGAAAGTAAAAGATGCTG
