>Addgene plasmid #58835 | pRS416-PHO5-GFP-Osh1 | addgene partial sequence | sequence record 94313 | GFP-F 5'-GGTCCTTCTTGAGTTTGTAAC-3'
AGACTATACAAGCTTCCGGGGATGCATGAACAACCTGATCTATCGTCTGTGGCCATCAGTAAGCCGCTGC
TGAAGTTGAAACTTCTCGACGCCCTTCGCCAGGGAAGTTTCCCCAACCTACAAGATCTCCTAAAGAAACA
ATTCCAGCCGCTAGACGACCCAAACGTCCAACAAGTGCTCCATCTCATGCTCCACTATGCCGTGCAAGTC
GCCCCCATGGCTGTCATAAAGGAAATCGTCCATCATTGGGTCTCAACTACAAACACCACTTTTCTAAACA
TCCATCTTGATCTAAACGAACGGGACTCCAACGGCAACACCCCATTGCACATCGCCGCCTACCAGTCCCG
CGGTGATATCGTAGCCTTCCTCCTGGACCAACCAACCATCAACGACTGCGTGCTCAACAACTCCCACTTG
CAGGCCATCGAAATGTGCAAGAACCTAAACATCGCGCAGATGATGCAGGTGAAACGCTCCACATACGTTG
CAGAGACCGCCCAGGAATTCAGAACAGCTTTTAACAACAGGGACTTCGGCCACCTAGAATCTATCCTCTC
CAGCCCTCGAAACGCAGAACTGCTCGACATCAACGGTATGGACCCGGAGACTGGCGATACCGTTCTGCAC
GAATTCGTCAAGAAAAGAGACGTCATCATGTGCCGTTGGTTGCTTGAACACGGTGCTGACCCCTTCAAGA
GAGACCGCAAGGGCAAACTGCCCATCGAGCTCGTTAGGAAAGTCAATGAAAACGACACCGCCACCAACAC
CAAGATCGCCATCGACATCGAACTGAAAAAACTATTGGAAAGGGCCACCAGGGAGCAAAGTGTCATCGAC
GTCACAAACAACAACTTGCACGAGG
