[The description below was written by a language model from this plasmid's Addgene catalogue record.]
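Description:
pRS416-PHO5-GFP-Osh1 is a yeast expression plasmid built on the pRS416 shuttle backbone, designed to produce a GFP-tagged form of Osh1 in yeast. pRS416 belongs to the pRS series of yeast–E. coli shuttle vectors and is generally known as a centromeric (CEN/ARS) plasmid maintained at low copy in yeast. The record itself lists copy number as unknown and provides no feature table to confirm the replication elements. Selection in yeast relies on the URA3 auxotrophic marker, which complements uracil auxotrophy in ura3 host strains, and the plasmid is propagated in E. coli under ampicillin selection.

The payload, as far as the name and stated purpose indicate, is a fusion of GFP to Osh1, a yeast oxysterol-binding protein homologue in the family of lipid-binding proteins. The "PHO5" element in the name suggests that expression is driven by the promoter of the yeast PHO5 acid phosphatase gene, which is phosphate-regulated, but the record does not explicitly describe the promoter. The order of elements in the name hints that GFP sits at the N-terminus of Osh1, though the tag orientation, any linker, the exact boundaries of the Osh1 coding region, the terminator and the cloning method are not stated.

The construct is suited to live-cell fluorescence imaging of Osh1 localisation in yeast. The associated study concerns a conserved ER-targeting motif in lipid-binding proteins that binds VAP, so the plasmid was probably used to examine how Osh1 is targeted to intracellular membranes.
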