Addgene plasmid #58835: pRS416-PHO5-GFP-Osh1
Purpose: Expresses GFP-Tagged Osh1 in yeast
Depositing lab: Tim Levine. Depositing organization: University College London. Publication: A conserved ER targeting motif in three families of lipid binding proteins and in Opi1p binds VAP. Loewen CJ, Roy A, Levine TP. EMBO J. 2003 May 1;22(9):2025-35. 10.1093/emboj/cdg201 PubMed 12727870.
Backbone
  Vector backbone: pRS416
  Backbone manufacturer: Stratagene
  Vector type: Yeast Expression
  Selectable markers: URA3
Growth in bacteria
  Bacterial resistance: Ampicillin, 100 μg/mL
  Growth temperature: 37°C
  Growth strain: DH5alpha
  Copy number: Unknown
Gene/Insert
  Cloning method: Unknown
  Sequencing primers: 5′ N/A; 3′ N/A
Terms and licenses: Academic/Nonprofit Terms; Industry Terms: Not Available to Industry
How to cite: pRS416-PHO5-GFP-Osh1 was a gift from Tim Levine (Addgene plasmid # 58835 ; http://n2t.net/addgene:58835 ; RRID:Addgene_58835)
